>Addgene plasmid #205502 | pDRF1-GW miRFP680-T2A-mtq2 | addgene full sequence | sequence record 407639 | Addgene NGS Result
CAAGCTTCCTGAAACGGAGAAACATAAACAGGCATTGCTGGGATCACCCATACATCACTCTGTTTTGCCT
GACCTTTTCCGGTAATTTGAAAACAAACCCGGTCTCGAAGCGGAGATCCGGCGATAATTACCGCAGAAAT
AAACCCATACACGAGACGTAGAACCAGCCGCACATGGCCGGAGAAACTCCTGCGAGAATTTCGTAAACTC
GCGCGCATTGCATCTGTATTTCCTAATGCGGCACTTCCAGGCCTCGATCGAGACCGTTTATCCATTGCTT
TTTTGTTGTCTTTTTCCCTCGTTCACAGAAAGTCTGAAGAAGCTATAGTAGAACTATGAGCTTTTTTTGT
TTCTGTTTTCCTTTTTTTTTTTTTTACCTCTGTGGAAATTGTTACTCTCACACTCTTTAGTTCGTTTGTT
TGTTTTGTTTATTCCAATTATGACCGGTGACGAAACGTGGTCGATGGTGGGTACCGCTTATGCTCCCCTC
CATTAGTTTCGATTATATAAAAAGGCCAAATATTGTATTATTTTCAAATGTCCTATCATTATCGTCTAAC
ATCTAATTTCTCTTAAATTTTTTCTCTTTCTTTCCTATAACACCAATAGTGAAAATCTTTTTTTCTTCTA
TATCTACAAAAACTTTTTTTTTCTATCAACCTCGTTGATAAATTTTTTCTTTAACAATCGTTAATAATTA
ATTAATTGGAAAATAACCATTTTTTCTCTCTTTTATACACACATTCAAAAGAAAGAAAAAAAATATACCC
CAGCCTCGACTAGTGAATTCGCGGCCATCACAAGTTTGTACAAAAAAGCAGGCTGCTAGCATGGCGGAAG
GCTCCGTCGCCAGGCAGCCTGACCTCTTGACCTGCGACGATGAGCCGATCCATATCCCCGGTGCCATCCA
ACCGCATGGACTGCTGCTCGCCCTCGCCGCCGACATGACGATCGTTGCCGGCAGCGACAACCTTCCCGAA
CTCACCGGACTGGCGATCGGCGCCCTGATCGGCCGCTCTGCGGCCGATGTCTTCGACTCGGAGACGCACA
ACCGTCTGACGATCGCCTTGGCCGAGCCCGGGGCGGCCGTCGGAGCACCGATCACTGTCGGCTTCACGAT
GCGAAAGGACGCAGGCTTCATCGGCTCCTGGCATCGCCATGATCAGCTCATCTTCCTCGAGCTCGAGCCT
CCCCAGCGGGACGTCGCCGAGCCGCAGGCGTTCTTCCGCCGCACCAACAGCGCCATCCGCCGCCTGCAGG
CCGCCGAAACCTTGGAAAGCGCCTGCGCCGCCGCGGCGCAAGAGGTGCGGAAGATTACCGGCTTCGATCG
GGTGATGATCTATCGCTTCGCCTCCGACTTCAGCGGCGAAGTGATCGCAGAGGATCGGTGCGCCGAGGTC
GAGTCAAAACTAGGCCTGCACTATCCTGCCTCAACCGTGCCGGCGCAGGCCCGTCGGCTCTATACCATCA
ACCCGGTACGGATCATTCCCGATATCAATTATCGGCCGGTGCCGGTCACCCCAGACCTCAATCCGGTCAC
CGGGCGGCCGATTGATCTTAGCTTCGCCATCCTGCGCAGCGTCTCGCCCTGCCATCTGGAGTTCATGCGC
AACATAGGCATGCACGGCACGATGTCGATCTCGATTTTGCGCGGCGAGCGACTGTGGGGATTGATCGTTT
GCCATCACCGAACGCCGTACTACGTCGATCTCGATGGCCGCCAAGCCTGCAAGAGGGTCGCCGAGAGGCT
GGCCACTCAGATCGGCGTGATGGAAGAGTCCGGAGAGGGCAGAGGAAGTCTTCTAACATGCGGTGACGTG
GAGGAGAATCCCGGCCCTGGGGATCCACCGGTCGCCACCATGGTGAGCAAGGGCGAGGAGCTGTTCACCG
GGGTGGTGCCCATCCTGGTCGAGCTGGACGGCGACGTAAACGGCCACAAGTTCAGCGTGTCCGGCGAGGG
CGAGGGCGATGCCACCTACGGCAAGCTGACCCTGAAGTTCATCTGCACCACCGGCAAGCTGCCCGTGCCC
TGGCCCACCCTCGTGACCACCCTGTCCTGGGGCGTGCAGTGCTTCGCCCGCTACCCCGACCACATGAAGC
AGCACGACTTCTTCAAGTCCGCCATGCCCGAAGGCTACGTCCAGGAGCGCACCATCTTCTTCAAGGACGA
CGGCAACTACAAGACCCGCGCCGAGGTGAAGTTCGAGGGCGACACCCTGGTGAACCGCATCGAGCTGAAG
GGCATCGACTTCAAGGAGGACGGCAACATCCTGGGGCACAAGCTGGAGTACAACTACTTTAGCGACAACG
TCTATATCACCGCCGACAAGCAGAAGAACGGCATCAAGGCCAACTTCAAGATCCGCCACAACATCGAGGA
CGGCGGCGTGCAGCTCGCCGACCACTACCAGCAGAACACCCCCATCGGCGACGGCCCCGTGCTGCTGCCC
GACAACCACTACCTGAGCACCCAGTCCAAGCTGAGCAAAGACCCCAACGAGAAGCGCGATCACATGGTCC
TGCTGGAGTTCGTGACCGCCGCCGGGATCACTCTCGGCATGGACGAGCTGTACAAGTAAAGCGGCCGCAC
CCAGCTTTCTTGTACAAAGTGGTGTAGTTAATTCATGATGGCCGCTGCAGGTCGACCTCGAGGGGGGGCC
CGGTACCCAATTCGCCCTATAGTGAGTCGTATTACGCGCGGATCCAGCTTTGGACTTCTTCGCCAGAGGT
TTGGTCAAGTCTCCAATCAAGGTTGTCGGCTTGTCTACCTTGCCAGAAATTTACGAAAAGATGGAAAAGG
GTCAAATCGTTGGTAGATACGTTGTTGACACTTCTAAATAAGCGAATTTCTTATGATTTATGATTTTTAT
TATTAAATAAGTTATAAAAAAAATAAGTGTATACAAATTTTAAAGTGACTCTTAGGTTTTAAAACGAAAA
TTCTTATTCTTGAGTAACTCTTTCCTGTAGGTCAGGTTGCTTTCTCAGGTATAGCATGAGGTCGCTCTTA
TTGACCACACCTCTACCGGCATGCCAATTCACTGGCCGTCGTTTTACAACGTCGTGACTGGGAAAACCCT
GGCGTTACCCAACTTAATCGCCTTGCAGCACATCCCCCTTTCGCCAGCTGGCGTAATAGCGAAGAGGCCC
GCACCGATCGCCCTTCCCAACAGTTGCGCAGCCTGAATGGCGAATGGCGCCTGATGCGGTATTTTCTCCT
TACGCATCTGTGCGGTATTTCACACCGCATAATCGGATCGTACTTGTTACCCATCATTGAATTTTGAACA
TCCGAACCTGGGAGTTTTCCCTGAAACAGATAGTATATTTGAACCTGTATAATAATATATAGTCTAGCGC
TTTACGGAAGACAATGTATGTATTTCGGTTCCTGGAGAAACTATTGCATCTATTGCATAGGTAATCTTGC
ACGTCGCATCCCCGGTTCATTTTCTGCGTTTCCATCTTGCACTTCAATAGCATATCTTTGTTAACGAAGC
ATCTGTGCTTCATTTTGTAGAACAAAAATGCAACGCGAGAGCGCTAATTTTTCAAACAAAGAATCTGAGC
TGCATTTTTACAGAACAGAAATGCAACGCGAAAGCGCTATTTTACCAACGAAGAATCTGTGCTTCATTTT
TGTAAAACAAAAATGCAACGCGAGAGCGCTAATTTTTCAAACAAAGAATCTGAGCTGCATTTTTACAGAA
CAGAAATGCAACGCGAGAGCGCTATTTTACCAACAAAGAATCTATACTTCTTTTTTGTTCTACAAAAATG
CATCCCGAGAGCGCTATTTTTCTAACAAAGCATCTTAGATTACTTTTTTTCTCCTTTGTGCGCTCTATAA
TGCAGTCTCTTGATAACTTTTTGCACTGTAGGTCCGTTAAGGTTAGAAGAAGGCTACTTTGGTGTCTATT
TTCTCTTCCATAAAAAAAGCCTGACTCCACTTCCCGCGTTTACTGATTACTAGCGAAGCTGCGGGTGCAT
TTTTTCAAGATAAAGGCATCCCCGATTATATTCTATACCGATGTGGATTGCGCATACTTTGTGAACAGAA
AGTGATAGCGTTGATGATTCTTCATTGGTCAGAAAATTATGAACGGTTTCTTCTATTTTGTCTCTATATA
CTACGTATAGGAAATGTTTACATTTTCGTATTGTTTTCGATTCACTCTATGAATAGTTCTTACTACAATT
TTTTTGTCTAAAGAGTAATACTAGAGATAAACATAAAAAATGTAGAGGTCGAGTTTAGATGCAAGTTCAA
GGAGCGAAAGGTGGATGGGTAGGTTATATAGGGATATAGCACAGAGATATATAGCAAAGAGATACTTTTG
AGCAATGTTTGTGGAAGCGGTATTCGCAATATTTTAGTAGCTCGTTACAGTCCGGTGCGTTTTTGGTTTT
TTGAAAGTGCGTCTTCAGAGCGCTTTTGGTTTTCAAAAGCGCTCTGAAGTTCCTATACTTTCTAGCTAGA
GAATAGGAACTTCGGAATAGGAACTTCAAAGCGTTTCCGAAAACGAGCGCTTCCGAAAATGCAACGCGAG
CTGCGCACATACAGCTCACTGTTCACGTCGCACCTATATCTGCGTGTTGCCTGTATATATATATACATGA
GAAGAACGGCATAGTGCGTGTTTATGCTTAAATGCGTACTTATATGCGTCTATTTATGTAGGATGAAAGG
TAGTCTAGTACCTCCTGTGATATTATCCCATTCCATGCGGGGTATCGTATGCTTCCTTCAGCACTACCCT
TTAGCTGTTCTATATGCTGCCACTCCTCAATTGGATTAGTCTCATCCTTCAATGCTATCATTTCCTTTGA
TATTGGATCGATCCGATGATAAGCTGTCAAACATGAGAATTGGGTAATAACTGATATAATTAAATTGAAG
CTCTAATTTGTGAGTTTAGTATACATGCATTTACTTATAATACAGTTTTTTAGTTTTGCTGGCCGCATCT
TCTCAAATATGCTTCCCAGCCTGCTTTTCTGTAACGTTCACCCTCTACCTTAGCATCCCTTCCCTTTGCA
AATAGTCCTCTTCCAACAATAATAATGTCAGATCCTGTAGAGACCACATCATCCACGGTTCTATACTGTT
GACCCAATGCGTCTCCCTTGTCATCTAAACCCACACCGGGTGTCATAATCAACCAATCGTAACCTTCATC
TCTTCCACCCATGTCTCTTTGAGCAATAAAGCCGATAACAAAATCTTTGTCGCTCTTCGCAATGTCAACA
GTACCCTTAGTATATTCTCCAGTAGATAGGGAGCCCTTGCATGACAATTCTGCTAACATCAAAAGGCCTC
TAGGTTCCTTTGTTACTTCTTCTGCCGCCTGCTTCAAACCGCTAACAATACCTGGGCCCACCACACCGTG
TGCATTCGTAATGTCTGCCCATTCTGCTATTCTGTATACACCCGCAGAGTACTGCAATTTGACTGTATTA
CCAATGTCAGCAAATTTTCTGTCTTCGAAGAGTAAAAAATTGTACTTGGCGGATAATGCCTTTAGCGGCT
TAACTGTGCCCTCCATGGAAAAATCAGTCAAGATATCCACATGTGTTTTTAGTAAACAAATTTTGGGACC
TAATGCTTCAACTAACTCCAGTAATTCCTTGGTGGTACGAACATCCAATGAAGCACACAAGTTTGTTTGC
TTTTCGTGCATGATATTAAATAGCTTGGCAGCAACAGGACTAGGATGAGTAGCAGCACGTTCCTTATATG
TAGCTTTCGACATGATTTATCTTCGTTTCCTGCATGTTTTTGTTCTGTGCAGTTGGGTTAAGAATACTGG
GCAATTTCATGTTTCTTCAACACTACATATGCGTATATATACCAATCTAAGTCTGTGCTCCTTCCTTCGT
TCTTCCTTCTGTTCGGAGATTACCGAATCAAAAAAATTTCAAGGAAACCGAAATCAAAAAAAAGAATAAA
AAAAAAATGATGAATTGAAAAGCTAATTCTTGAAGACGAAAGGGCCTCGTGATACGCCTATTTTTATAGG
TTAATGTCATGATAATAATGGTTTCTTAGACGTCAGGTGGCACTTTTCGGGGAAATGTGCGCGGAACCCC
TATTTGTTTATTTTTCTAAATACATTCAAATATGTATCCGCTCATGAGACAATAACCCTGATAAATGCTT
CAATAATATTGAAAAAGGAAGAGTATGAGTATTCAACATTTCCGTGTCGCCCTTATTCCCTTTTTTGCGG
CATTTTGCCTTCCTGTTTTTGCTCACCCAGAAACGCTGGTGAAAGTAAAAGATGCTGAAGATCAGTTGGG
TGCACGAGTGGGTTACATCGAACTGGATCTCAACAGCGGTAAGATCCTTGAGAGTTTTCGCCCCGAAGAA
CGTTTTCCAATGATGAGCACTTTTAAAGTTCTGCTATGTGGCGCGGTATTATCCCGTATTGACGCCGGGC
AAGAGCAACTCGGTCGCCGCATACACTATTCTCAGAATGACTTGGTTGAGTACTCACCAGTCACAGAAAA
GCATCTTACGGATGGCATGACAGTAAGAGAATTATGCAGTGCTGCCATAACCATGAGTGATAACACTGCG
GCCAACTTACTTCTGACAACGATCGGAGGACCGAAGGAGCTAACCGCTTTTTTGCACAACATGGGGGATC
ATGTAACTCGCCTTGATCGTTGGGAACCGGAGCTGAATGAAGCCATACCAAACGACGAGCGTGACACCAC
GATGCCTGTAGCAATGGCAACAACGTTGCGCAAACTATTAACTGGCGAACTACTTACTCTAGCTTCCCGG
CAACAATTAATAGACTGGATGGAGGCGGATAAAGTTGCAGGACCACTTCTGCGCTCGGCCCTTCCGGCTG
GCTGGTTTATTGCTGATAAATCTGGAGCCGGTGAGCGTGGGTCTCGCGGTATCATTGCAGCACTGGGGCC
AGATGGTAAGCCCTCCCGTATCGTAGTTATCTACACGACGGGGAGTCAGGCAACTATGGATGAACGAAAT
AGACAGATCGCTGAGATAGGTGCCTCACTGATTAAGCATTGGTAACTGTCAGACCAAGTTTACTCATATA
TACTTTAGATTGATTTAAAACTTCATTTTTAATTTAAAAGGATCTAGGTGAAGATCCTTTTTGATAATCT
CATGACCAAAATCCCTTAACGTGAGTTTTCGTTCCACTGAGCGTCAGACCCCGTAGAAAAGATCAAAGGA
TCTTCTTGAGATCCTTTTTTTCTGCGCGTAATCTGCTGCTTGCAAACAAAAAAACCACCGCTACCAGCGG
TGGTTTGTTTGCCGGATCAAGAGCTACCAACTCTTTTTCCGAAGGTAACTGGCTTCAGCAGAGCGCAGAT
ACCAAATACTGTTCTTCTAGTGTAGCCGTAGTTAGGCCACCACTTCAAGAACTCTGTAGCACCGCCTACA
TACCTCGCTCTGCTAATCCTGTTACCAGTGGCTGCTGCCAGTGGCGATAAGTCGTGTCTTACCGGGTTGG
ACTCAAGACGATAGTTACCGGATAAGGCGCAGCGGTCGGGCTGAACGGGGGGTTCGTGCACACAGCCCAG
CTTGGAGCGAACGACCTACACCGAACTGAGATACCTACAGCGTGAGCTATGAGAAAGCGCCACGCTTCCC
GAAGGGAGAAAGGCGGACAGGTATCCGGTAAGCGGCAGGGTCGGAACAGGAGAGCGCACGAGGGAGCTTC
CAGGGGGAAACGCCTGGTATCTTTATAGTCCTGTCGGGTTTCGCCACCTCTGACTTGAGCGTCGATTTTT
GTGATGCTCGTCAGGGGGGCGGAGCCTATGGAAAAACGCCAGCAACGCGGCCTTTTTACGGTTCCTGGCC
TTTTGCTGGCCTTTTGCTCACATGTTCTTTCCTGCGTTATCCCCTGATTCTGTGGATAACCGTATTACCG
CCTTTGAGTGAGCTGATACCGCTCGCCGCAGCCGAACGACCGAGCGCAGCGAGTCAGTGAGCGAGGAAGC
GGAAGAGCGCCCAATACGCAAACCGCCTCTCCCCGCGCGTTGGCCGATTCATTAATGCAGCTGGCACGAC
AGGTTTCCCGACTGGAAAGCGGGCAGTGAGCGCAACGCAATTAATGTGAGTTAGCTCACTCATTAGGCAC
CCCAGGCTTTACACTTTATGCTTCCGGCTCGTATGTTGTGTGGAATTGTGAGCGGATAACAATTTCACAC
AGGAAACAGCTATGACCATGATTACGCCAAGCTTACCGCATCAGGAAATTGTAAGCGTTAATATTTTGTT
AAAATTCGCGTTAAATTTTTGTTAAATCAGCTCATTTTTTAACCAATAGGCCGAAATCGGCAAAATCCCT
TATAAATCAAAAGAATAGACCGAGATAGGGT
[37 nt withheld, positions 8362-8398]
AAAGAACGTGGACTCCAACGTCAAAGG
[49 nt withheld, positions 8426-8474]
T
[91 nt withheld, positions 8476-8566]
G
[124 nt withheld, positions 8568-8691]
CCATTCGC
Features (pLannotate 1.2.2; 26 found; start..end, strand, type, name):
      3..257     -  CDS            BRP1 (fragment): BRP1_YEAST - Protein predicted: Swiss-Prot protein existence level 4. From Saccharomyces cerevisiae (strain ATCC 204508 / S288c) (Baker's yeast).
    359..375     -  promoter       ARG4 promoter (fragment): S. cerevisiae ARG4
    480..563     +  CDS            YG007_YEAST: Protein predicted: Swiss-Prot protein existence level 4. From Saccharomyces cerevisiae (strain ATCC 204508 / S288c) (Baker's yeast).
    800..824     +  protein_bind   attB1: mutant version of attB; recombination site for the Gateway® BP reaction BP Clonase™
    831..1778    +  CDS            miRFP680: miRFP680 is a basic (constitutively fluorescent) near ir fluorescent protein published in 2020, derived from Rhodopseudomonas palustris CGA009. It has low acid sensitivity. It requires the cofactor biliverdin for fluorescence.
   1860..2579    +  CDS            mTurquoise2: enhanced monomeric variant of CFP (Goedhart et al., 2012) mammalian codon-optimized
   2589..2613    -  protein_bind   attB2: mutant version of attB; recombination site for the Gateway® BP reaction BP Clonase™
   2641..2667    +  misc_feature   MCS (fragment): pBluescript multiple cloning site
   2676..2694    -  promoter       T7 promoter: promoter for bacteriophage T7 RNA polymerase
   2695..2838    +  CDS            ADH1 (fragment): ADH1_YEAST - Also known as ADC1. Experimental evidence at protein level: Swiss-Prot protein existence level 1. This isozyme preferentially catalyzes the conversion of primary unbranched alcohols to their corresponding aldehydes. Also shows activity toward secondary alcohols. From Saccharomyces cerevisiae (strain ATCC 204508 / S288c) (Baker's yeast).
   2842..3029    +  terminator     ADH1 terminator: S. cerevisiae ADH1; transcription terminator for the S. cerevisiae alcohol dehydrogenase 1 (ADH1) gene
   3037..3194    +  CDS            lacZα (fragment): LacZα fragment of β-galactosidase; lacZ fragment
   3200..3251    -  misc_feature   bom (fragment): basis of mobility region from pBR322
   3256..3339    +  CDS            RAF1 (fragment): RAF_YEAST - Experimental evidence at transcript level: Swiss-Prot protein existence level 2. Antagonizes transcriptional repression of recombinase FLP by REP1-REP2. May play a role in plasmid partitioning. From Saccharomyces cerevisiae (strain ATCC 204508 / S288c) (Baker's yeast).
   3493..4839    -  rep_origin     2μ ori: yeast 2μ plasmid origin of replication
   4844..4860    -  promoter       tet promoter (fragment): E. coli promoter for tetracycline efflux protein gene
   4950..5753    -  CDS            URA3: orotidine-5'-phosphate decarboxylase, required for uracil biosynthesis; S. cerevisiae URA3; yeast auxotrophic marker, counterselectable with 5-fluoroorotic acid (5-FOA)
   5754..5969    -  promoter       URA3 promoter: S. cerevisiae URA3
   6080..6184    +  promoter       AmpR promoter: bla
   6185..7045    +  CDS            AmpR: β-lactamase; bla; confers resistance to ampicillin, carbenicillin, and related antibiotics
   7216..7804    +  rep_origin     ori: high-copy-number ColE1/pMB1/pBR322/pUC origin of replication
   7987..8079    +  CDS            lacI (fragment): lac repressor; lacI; The lac repressor binds to the lac operator to inhibit transcription in E. coli. This inhibition can be relieved by adding lactose or isopropyl-β-D-thiogalactopyranoside (IPTG).
   8092..8113    +  protein_bind   CAP binding site: CAP binding activates transcription in the presence of cAMP. E. coli catabolite activator protein
   8128..8158    +  promoter       lac promoter: promoter for the E. coli lac operon
   8166..8182    +  protein_bind   lac operator: The lac repressor binds to the lac operator to inhibit transcription in E. coli. This inhibition can be relieved by adding lactose or isopropyl-β-D-thiogalactopyranoside (IPTG). lac repressor encoded by lacI
   8263..8691    -  rep_origin     f1 ori (sequence partly withheld): f1 bacteriophage origin of replication; arrow indicates direction of (+) strand synthesis
