[The description below was written by a language model from this plasmid's Addgene catalogue record and pLannotate feature annotations shown in this document.]
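Description:
pDRF1-GW miRFP680-T2A-mtq2 is an 8.7 kb yeast expression shuttle plasmid built on the Gateway-compatible pDRF1-GW backbone. In E. coli it is maintained at high copy from a ColE1/pUC-type origin and selected through the β-lactamase (AmpR) gene. An f1 origin and remnants of a lac promoter/lacZα region are also present as backbone carry-over. In Saccharomyces cerevisiae it replicates episomally at multiple copies via the 2μ origin and is selected by uracil prototrophy through the URA3 marker with its own promoter, which also permits counterselection with 5-FOA.

The payload sits between attB1 and attB2 Gateway recombination sites and is followed by the ADH1 terminator. It consists of the near-infrared fluorescent protein miRFP680, a bacteriophytochrome-derived protein that needs biliverdin as a chromophore, followed by the cyan fluorescent protein mTurquoise2. The roughly 80 nt gap between the two annotated coding sequences corresponds to the T2A peptide named in the insert, although it is not annotated itself. A 2A sequence causes ribosomal skipping, so the two proteins are produced separately, in near-equimolar amounts, from a single transcript. The yeast promoter driving the cassette is not named in the record. The region upstream of attB1 carries only fragmentary matches to yeast genomic sequences rather than an identified promoter.

This arrangement lets mTurquoise2 serve as an internal expression reference against which miRFP680 signal can be normalised. That use fits the associated work on side-by-side characterisation of fluorescent proteins in budding yeast.
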