Addgene plasmid #205502: pDRF1-GW miRFP680-T2A-mtq2
Purpose: Expression of miRFP680-T2A-mtq2 in yeast
Depositing lab: Bas Teusink. Depositing organization: Vrije Universiteit Amsterdam. Publication: Side-by-Side Systematic Characterization of Novel FPs in Budding Yeast. Botman D, de Groot DH, Wehrens M, van Rossum K, Yska S, van der Kieft B, Albert V, Minghetti N, Goedhart J, Teusink B. ACS Synth Biol. 2026 Apr 1. doi: 10.1021/acssynbio.5c00676. PubMed 41919951.
Backbone
  Vector backbone: pDRF1-GW
  Vector type: Yeast Expression
Growth in bacteria
  Bacterial resistance: Ampicillin, 100 μg/mL
  Growth temperature: 37°C
  Growth strain: DH5alpha
  Copy number: High Copy
Gene/Insert
  Gene/Insert name: miRFP680-T2A-mtq2
  Species: Synthetic
  Cloning method: Restriction Enzyme; 5′ cloning site unknown (unknown if destroyed); 3′ cloning site unknown (unknown if destroyed)
Terms and licenses: Academic/Nonprofit Terms; Industry Terms: Not Available to Industry
How to cite: pDRF1-GW miRFP680-T2A-mtq2 was a gift from Bas Teusink (Addgene plasmid # 205502 ; http://n2t.net/addgene:205502 ; RRID:Addgene_205502)
