>Addgene plasmid #205502 | pDRF1-GW miRFP680-T2A-mtq2 | depositor partial sequence | sequence record 399722 | pDRF1-GW miRFP680-T2A-mtq2 sequence 2179 bps
AACCCATTTTTTTTCTCTCTTTTATACACACATTCAAAAGAAAGAAAAAAAATATACCCCAGCCTCGACT
AGTGAATTCGCGGCCATCACAAGTTTGTACAAAAAAGCAGGCTGCTAGCATGGCGGAAGGCTCCGTCGCC
AGGCAGCCTGACCTCTTGACCTGCGACGATGAGCCGATCCATATCCCCGGTGCCATCCAACCGCATGGAC
TGCTGCTCGCCCTCGCCGCCGACATGACGATCGTTGCCGGCAGCGACAACCTTCCCGAACTCACCGGACT
GGCGATCGGCGCCCTGATCGGCCGCTCTGCGGCCGATGTCTTCGACTCGGAGACGCACAACCGTCTGACG
ATCGCCTTGGCCGAGCCCGGGGCGGCCGTCGGAGCACCGATCACTGTCGGCTTCACGATGCGAAAGGACG
CAGGCTTCATCGGCTCCTGGCATCGCCATGATCAGCTCATCTTCCTCGAGCTCGAGCCTCCCCAGCGGGA
CGTCGCCGAGCCGCAGGCGTTCTTCCGCCGCACCAACAGCGCCATCCGCCGCCTGCAGGCCGCCGAAACC
TTGGAAAGCGCCTGCGCCGCCGCGGCGCAAGAGGTGCGGAAGATTACCGGCTTCGATCGGGTGATGATCT
ATCGCTTCGCCTCCGACTTCAGCGGCGAAGTGATCGCAGAGGATCGGTGCGCCGAGGTCGAGTCAAAACT
AGGCCTGCACTATCCTGCCTCAACCGTGCCGGCGCAGGCCCGTCGGCTCTATACCATCAACCCGGTACGG
ATCATTCCCGATATCAATTATCGGCCGGTGCCGGTCACCCCAGACCTCAATCCGGTCACCGGGCGGCCGA
TTGATCTTAGCTTCGCCATCCTGCGCAGCGTCTCGCCCTGCCATCTGGAGTTCATGCGCAACATAGGCAT
GCACGGCACGATGTCGATCTCGATTTTGCGCGGCGAGCGACTGTGGGGATTGATCGTTTGCCATCACCGA
ACGCCGTACTACGTCGATCTCGATGGCCGCCAAGCCTGCAAGAGGGTCGCCGAGAGGCTGGCCACTCAGA
TCGGCGTGATGGAAGAGTCCGGAGAGGGCAGAGGAAGTCTTCTAACATGCGGTGACGTGGAGGAGAATCC
CGGCCCTGGGGATCCACCGGTCGCCACCATGGTGAGCAAGGGCGAGGAGCTGTTCACCGGGGTGGTGCCC
ATCCTGGTCGAGCTGGACGGCGACGTAAACGGCCACAAGTTCAGCGTGTCCGGCGAGGGCGAGGGCGATG
CCACCTACGGCAAGCTGACCCTGAAGTTCATCTGCACCACCGGCAAGCTGCCCGTGCCCTGGCCCACCCT
CGTGACCACCCTGTCCTGGGGCGTGCAGTGCTTCGCCCGCTACCCCGACCACATGAAGCAGCACGACTTC
TTCAAGTCCGCCATGCCCGAAGGCTACGTCCAGGAGCGCACCATCTTCTTCAAGGACGACGGCAACTACA
AGACCCGCGCCGAGGTGAAGTTCGAGGGCGACACCCTGGTGAACCGCATCGAGCTGAAGGGCATCGACTT
CAAGGAGGACGGCAACATCCTGGGGCACAAGCTGGAGTACAACTACTTTAGCGACAACGTCTATATCACC
GCCGACAAGCAGAAGAACGGCATCAAGGCCAACTTCAAGATCCGCCACAACATCGAGGACGGCGGCGTGC
AGCTCGCCGACCACTACCAGCAGAACACCCCCATCGGCGACGGCCCCGTGCTGCTGCCCGACAACCACTA
CCTGAGCACCCAGTCCAAGCTGAGCAAAGACCCCAACGAGAAGCGCGATCACATGGTCCTGCTGGAGTTC
GTGACCGCCGCCGGGATCACTCTCGGCATGGACGAGCTGTACAAGTAAAGCGGCCGCACCCAGCTTTCTT
GTACAAAGTGGTGTAGTTAATTCATGATGGCCGCTGCAGGTCGACCTCGAGGGGGGGCCCGGTACCCAAT
TCGCCCTATAGTGAGTCGTATTACGCGCGGATCCAGCTTTGGACTTCTTCGCCAGAGGTTTGGTCAAGTC
TCCAATCAAGGTTGTCGGCTTGTCTACCTTGCCAGAAATTTACGAAAAGATGGAAAAGGGTCAAATCGTT
GGTAGATACGTTGTTGACACTTCTAAATAAGCGAATTTCTTATGATTTATGATTTTTATTATTAAATTAA
GTAATAAAA
